Addgene plasmid #78353: pEx1-pEF-H2B-mCherry-T2A-rTetR-HDAC4-Zeo
Purpose: Expresses rTetR-HDAC4 for gene silencing and the nuclear H2B-mCherry marker in mammalian cells.
Depositing lab: Michael Elowitz. Depositing organization: California Institute of Technology. Publication: Dynamics of epigenetic regulation at the single-cell level. Bintu L, Yong J, Antebi YE, McCue K, Kazuki Y, Uno N, Oshimura M, Elowitz MB. Science. 2016 Feb 12;351(6274):720-4. doi: 10.1126/science.aab2956. PubMed 26912859.
Backbone
  Vector backbone: pExchange1
  Backbone manufacturer: Agilent Technologies
  Backbone size w/o insert (bp): 6615
  Total vector size (bp): 11655
  Modifications to backbone: original CMV was replaced with pEF cut with BamHI and KpnI before Gibson inserted Zeo in the loxP site using Cre
  Vector type: Mammalian Expression, Synthetic Biology
  Selectable markers: Zeocin
Growth in bacteria
  Bacterial resistance: Ampicillin, 100 μg/mL
  Growth temperature: 30°C
  Growth strain: DH5alpha
  Copy number: High Copy
Gene/Insert
  Gene/Insert name: H2B-mCherry-T2A-rTetR-HDAC4
  Species: H. sapiens (human), Synthetic
  Insert size (bp): 5040
  GenBank ID: https://www.ncbi.nlm.nih.gov/gene/9759
  Entrez Gene: HDAC4 (a.k.a. AHO3, BDMR, HA6116, HD4, HDAC-4, HDAC-A, HDACA, NEDCHF, NEDCHID)
  Promoter: pEF alpha
  Tag / fusion protein: rTetR (N terminal on insert)
  Cloning method: Gibson Cloning
  Sequencing primers: 5′ F1-factor: CTAAAGTGCGAAAGCGGCGG; 3′ T7 primer: TAATACGACTCACTATAGGG
Resource information
  A portion of this plasmid was derived from a plasmid made by: HDAC4 Flag was purchased from Addgene (https://www.addgene.org/13821/); rTetR was PCR-amplified from the rtTA3 system, Clontech
Terms and licenses: Academic/Nonprofit Terms; Industry Terms: Not Available to Industry
How to cite: pEx1-pEF-H2B-mCherry-T2A-rTetR-HDAC4-Zeo was a gift from Michael Elowitz (Addgene plasmid # 78353 ; http://n2t.net/addgene:78353 ; RRID:Addgene_78353)
