[The description below was written by a language model from this plasmid's Addgene catalogue record and pLannotate feature annotations shown in this document.]
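Description:
pEx1-pEF-H2B-mCherry-T2A-rTetR-HDAC4-Zeo is a mammalian expression plasmid of about 11.7 kb built on the pExchange1 backbone, in which the original CMV promoter was replaced by the human EF-1α promoter (core promoter plus intron A). It is maintained in E. coli through a high-copy ColE1/pUC-type origin with ampicillin resistance, and it also carries an f1 origin. The mammalian selection module was added by Cre-mediated insertion at the backbone's loxP site. As a result, two loxP sites flank a segment containing an SV40 promoter/EM7 promoter-driven Sh ble (Zeocin resistance) gene with an SV40 polyadenylation signal. This segment also contains a chloramphenicol acetyltransferase cassette, presumably carried over from the exchange module.

The payload is a single open reading frame of roughly 5 kb under EF-1α control, terminated by an SV40 small t intron fragment and poly(A) signal. It encodes human histone H2B fused to mCherry, followed, according to the construct name, by a T2A self-cleaving peptide (not separately annotated in the feature table) and then rTetR fused to the N-terminus of human HDAC4. The rTetR portion is the DNA-binding part of rtTA3 without its activation domain, so it binds Tet operator sites in the presence of doxycycline. Cells therefore produce a nuclear red marker useful for identifying and tracking expressing cells, along with a separate histone deacetylase that can be recruited by doxycycline to a TetO-bearing reporter locus. T3 and T7 promoters flank the insert as backbone remnants. The construct is intended for inducible, targeted gene silencing and was used in single-cell studies of the dynamics of epigenetic regulation.
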