Features (pLannotate 1.2.2; 28 found; start..end, strand, type, name):
      7..213     +  promoter       EF-1α core promoter: core promoter for human elongation factor EF-1α
    214..1152    +  intron         EF-1α intron A: intron upstream of the start codon of human EF-1α
   1185..1203    +  promoter       T3 promoter: promoter for bacteriophage T3 RNA polymerase
   1216..1244    +  misc_feature   MCS (fragment): pBluescript multiple cloning site
   1264..1641    +  CDS            H2B: human histone H2B; HIST1H2BJ
   1648..2355    +  CDS            mCherry: mCherry is a basic (constitutively fluorescent) red fluorescent protein published in 2004, derived from Discosoma sp.. It is reported to be a very rapidly-maturing monomer with low acid sensitivity.
   2413..3030    +  CDS            rtTA3 (fragment): reverse tetracycline transactivator 3 activates expression from Tet-responsive promoters in the presence of doxycycline
   3055..6303    +  CDS            HDAC4: HDAC4_HUMAN - Also known as KIAA0288. Experimental evidence at protein level: Swiss-Prot protein existence level 1. Responsible for the deacetylation of lysine residues on the N-terminal part of the core histones (H2A, H2B, H3 and H4). Histone deacetylation gives a tag for epigenetic repression and plays an important role in transcriptional regulation, cell cycle progression and developmental events. Histone deacetylases act via the formation of large multiprotein complexes. Involved in muscle maturation via its interaction with the myocyte enhancer factors such as MEF2A, MEF2C and MEF2D. Invo
   6333..6351    -  promoter       T7 promoter: promoter for bacteriophage T7 RNA polymerase
   6361..6400    +  CDS            lacZα (fragment): LacZα fragment of β-galactosidase; lacZ fragment
   6410..6465    +  intron         small t intron (fragment): SV40 (simian virus 40) small t antigen intron
   6465..6602    +  CDS            large T antigen (fragment): large T antigen from SV40 (simian virus 40)
   6625..6746    +  polyA_signal   SV40 poly(A) signal: SV40 polyadenylation signal
   6780..7208    -  rep_origin     f1 ori (sequence partly withheld): f1 bacteriophage origin of replication; arrow indicates direction of (+) strand synthesis
   7235..7337    +  promoter       AmpR promoter: bla
   7349..7382    -  protein_bind   loxP: Cre-mediated recombination occurs in the 8-bp core sequence (GCATACAT). Cre recombinase
   7395..7724    +  promoter       SV40 promoter: SV40 enhancer and early promoter
   7772..7819    +  promoter       EM7 promoter: synthetic bacterial promoter&nbsp
   7838..8212    +  CDS            BleoR: antibiotic-binding protein; Sh ble from Streptoalloteichus hindustanus; confers resistance to bleomycin, phleomycin, and Zeocin™
   8222..8347    +  CDS            ble (fragment): BLE_KLEPN - Experimental evidence at protein level: Swiss-Prot protein existence level 1. Binding protein with a strong affinity to the bleomycin family of antibiotics. Binds to CL990; an antimitotic-antibiotic compound. From Klebsiella pneumoniae.
   8342..8463    +  polyA_signal   SV40 poly(A) signal: SV40 polyadenylation signal
   8478..8694    -  promoter       SV40 promoter (fragment): SV40 enhancer and early promoter
   8704..8732    +  misc_feature   MCS (fragment): pBluescript multiple cloning site
   8976..9635    -  CDS            CmR: chloramphenicol acetyltransferase; cat; confers resistance to chloramphenicol
   9636..9738    -  promoter       cat promoter: promoter of the E. coli cat gene encoding chloramphenicol acetyltransferase
   9849..9882    -  protein_bind   loxP: Cre-mediated recombination occurs in the 8-bp core sequence (GCATACAT). Cre recombinase
   9928..10788   -  CDS            AmpR: β-lactamase; bla; confers resistance to ampicillin, carbenicillin, and related antibiotics
  10958..11546   +  rep_origin     ori: high-copy-number ColE1/pMB1/pBR322/pUC origin of replication
>Addgene plasmid #78353 | pEx1-pEF-H2B-mCherry-T2A-rTetR-HDAC4-Zeo | depositor full sequence | sequence record 146667 | pEx1-pEF-H2B-mCherry-T2A-rTetR-HDAC4-Zeo sequence 11654 bps
ATGCATGAGCGCACATCGCCCACAGTCCCCGAGAAGTTGGGGGGAGGGGTCGGCAATTGAACCGGTGCCT
AGAGAAGGTGGCGCGGGGTAAACTGGGAAAGTGATGTCGTGTACTGGCTCCGCCTTTTTCCCGAGGGTGG
GGGAGAACCGTATATAAGTGCAGTAGTCGCCGTGAACGTTCTTTTTCGCAACGGGTTTGCCGCCAGAACA
CAGGTAAGTGCCGTGTGTGGTTCCCGCGGGCCTGGCCTCTTTACGGGTTATGGCCCTTGCGTGCCTTGAA
TTACTTCCACCTGGCTGCAGTACGTGATTCTTGATCCCGAGCTTCGGGTTGGAAGTGGGTGGGAGAGTTC
GAGGCCTTGCGCTTAAGGAGCCCCTTCGCCTCGTGCTTGAGTTGAGGCCTGGCCTGGGCGCTGGGGCCGC
CGCGTGCGAATCTGGTGGCACCTTCGCGCCTGTCTCGCTGCTTTCGATAAGTCTCTAGCCATTTAAAATT
TTTGATGACCTGCTGCGACGCTTTTTTTCTGGCAAGATAGTCTTGTAAATGCGGGCCAAGATCTGCACAC
TGGTATTTCGGTTTTTGGGGCCGCGGGCGGCGACGGGGCCCGTGCGTCCCAGCGCACATGTTCGGCGAGG
CGGGGCCTGCGAGCGCGGCCACCGAGAATCGGACGGGGGTAGTCTCAAGCTGGCCGGCCTGCTCTGGTGC
CTGGCCTCGCGCCGCCGTGTATCGCCCCGCCCTGGGCGGCAAGGCTGGCCCGGTCGGCACCAGTTGCGTG
AGCGGAAAGATGGCCGCTTCCCGGCCCTGCTGCAGGGAGCTCAAAATGGAGGACGCGGCGCTCGGGAGAG
CGGGCGGGTGAGTCACCCACACAAAGGAAAAGGGCCTTTCCGTCCTCAGCCGTCGCTTCATGTGACTCCA
CGGAGTACCGGGCGCCGTCCAGGCACCTCGATTAGTTCTCGAGCTTTTGGAGTACGTCGTCTTTAGGTTG
GGGGGAGGGGTTTTATGCGATGGAGTTTCCCCACACTGAGTGGGTGGAGACTGAAGTTAGGCCAGCTTGG
CACTTGATGTAATTCTCCTTGGAATTTGCCCTTTTTGAGTTTGGATCTTGGTTCATTCTCAAGCCTCAGA
CAGTGGTTCAAAGTTTTTTTCTTCCATTTCAGGTGTCGTGAGCTAGCGATTACGCCAAGCTCGAAATTAA
CCCTCACTAAAGGGAACAAAAGCTGGAGCTCCACCGCGGTGGCGGCCGCTCTAGCCCGGGCGGATCCGCC
ACCATGCCAGAGCCAGCGAAGTCTGCTCCCGCCCCGAAAAAGGGCTCCAAGAAGGCGGTGACTAAGGCGC
AGAAGAAAGGCGGCAAGAAGCGCAAGCGCAGCCGCAAGGAGAGCTATTCCATCTATGTGTACAAGGTTCT
GAAGCAGGTCCACCCTGACACCGGCATTTCGTCCAAGGCCATGGGCATCATGAATTCGTTTGTGAACGAC
ATTTTCGAGCGCATCGCAGGTGAGGCTTCCCGCCTGGCGCATTACAACAAGCGCTCGACCATCACCTCCA
GGGAGATCCAGACGGCCGTGCGCCTGCTGCTGCCTGGGGAGTTGGCCAAGCACGCCGTGTCCGAGGGTAC
TAAGGCCATCACCAAGTACACCAGCGCTAAGCCTAGGATGGTGAGCAAGGGCGAGGAGGATAACATGGCC
ATCATCAAGGAGTTCATGCGCTTCAAGGTGCACATGGAGGGCTCCGTGAACGGCCACGAGTTCGAGATCG
AGGGCGAGGGCGAGGGCCGCCCCTACGAGGGCACCCAGACCGCCAAGCTGAAGGTGACCAAGGGTGGCCC
CCTGCCCTTCGCCTGGGACATCCTGTCCCCTCAGTTCATGTACGGCTCCAAGGCCTACGTGAAGCACCCC
GCCGACATTCCCGACTACTTGAAGCTGTCCTTCCCCGAGGGCTTCAAGTGGGAGCGCGTGATGAACTTCG
AGGACGGCGGCGTGGTGACCGTGACCCAGGACTCCTCCCTGCAGGACGGCGAGTTCATCTACAAGGTGAA
GCTGCGCGGCACCAACTTCCCCTCCGACGGCCCCGTAATGCAGAAGAAGACCATGGGCTGGGAGGCCTCC
TCCGAGCGGATGTACCCCGAGGACGGCGCCCTGAAGGGCGAGATCAAGCAGAGGCTGAAGCTGAAGGACG
GCGGCCACTACGACGCTGAGGTCAAGACCACCTACAAGGCCAAGAAGCCCGTGCAGCTGCCCGGCGCCTA
CAACGTCAACATCAAGTTGGACATCACCTCCCACAACGAGGACTACACCATCGTGGAACAGTACGAACGC
GCCGAGGGCCGCCACTCCACCGGCGGCATGGACGAGCTGTACAAGTCTGAGGGCAGGGGGAGCCTCCTAA
CTTGCGGAGACGTCGAGGAGAATCCTGGCCCATCTAGACTGGACAAGAGCAAAGTCATAAACGGAGCTCT
GGAATTACTCAATGGTGTCGGTATCGAAGGCCTGACGACAAGGAAACTCGCTCAAAAGCTGGGAGTTGAG
CAGCCTACCCTGTACTGGCACGTGAAGAACAAGCGGGCCCTGCTCGATGCCCTGCCAATCGAGATGCTGG
ACAGGCATCATACCCACTTCTGCCCCCTGGAAGGCGAGTCATGGCAAGACTTTCTGCGGAACAACGCCAA
GTCATACCGCTGTGCTCTCCTCTCACATCGCGACGGGGCTAAAGTGCATCTCGGCACCCGCCCAACAGAG
AAACAGTACGAAACCCTGGAAAATCAGCTCGCGTTCCTGTGTCAGCAAGGCTTCTCCCTGGAGAACGCAC
TGTACGCTCTGTCCGCCGTGGGCCACTTTACACTGGGCTGCGTATTGGAGGAACAGGAGCATCAAGTAGC
AAAAGAGGAAAGAGAGACACCTACCACCGATTCTATGCCCCCACTTCTGAGACAAGCAATTGAGCTGTTC
GACCGGCAGGGAGCCGAACCTGCCTTCCTTTTCGGCCTGGAACTAATCATATGTGGCCTGGAGAAACAGC
TAAAGTGCGAAAGCGGCGGGGGTAGCGGCAGCGGTAGCGCATGCAGCTCCCAAAGCCATCCAGATGGACT
TTCTGGCCGAGACCAGCCAGTGGAGCTGCTGAATCCTGCCCGCGTGAACCACATGCCCAGCACGGTGGAT
GTGGCCACGGCGCTGCCTCTGCAAGTGGCCCCCTCGGCAGTGCCCATGGACCTGCGCCTGGACCACCAGT
TCTCACTGCCTGTGGCAGAGCCGGCCCTGCGGGAGCAGCAGCTGCAGCAGGAGCTCCTGGCGCTCAAGCA
GAAGCAGCAGATCCAGAGGCAGATCCTCATCGCTGAGTTCCAGAGGCAGCACGAGCAGCTCTCCCGGCAG
CACGAGGCGCAGCTCCACGAGCACATCAAGCAACAACAGGAGATGCTGGCCATGAAGCACCAGCAGGAGC
TGCTGGAACACCAGCGGAAGCTGGAGAGGCACCGCCAGGAGCAGGAGCTGGAGAAGCAGCACCGGGAGCA
GAAGCTGCAGCAGCTCAAGAACAAGGAGAAGGGCAAAGAGAGTGCCGTGGCCAGCACAGAAGTGAAGATG
AAGTTACAAGAATTTGTCCTCAATAAAAAGAAGGCGCTGGCCCACCGGAATCTGAACCACTGCATTTCCA
GCGACCCTCGCTACTGGTACGGGAAAACGCAGCACAGTTCCCTTGACCAGAGTTCTCCACCCCAGAGCGG
AGTGTCGACCTCCTATAACCACCCGGTCCTGGGAATGTACGACGCCAAAGATGACTTCCCTCTTAGGAAA
ACAGCTTCTGAACCGAATCTGAAATTACGGTCCAGGCTAAAGCAGAAAGTGGCCGAAAGACGGAGCAGCC
CCCTGTTACGCAGGAAAGACGGGCCAGTGGTCACTGCTCTAAAAAAGCGTCCGTTGGATGTCACAGACTC
CGCGTGCAGCAGCGCCCCAGGCTCCGGACCCAGCTCACCCAACAACAGCTCCGGGAGCGTCAGCGCGGAG
AACGGTATCGCGCCCGCCGTCCCCAGCATCCCGGCGGAGACGAGTTTGGCGCACAGACTTGTGGCACGAG
AAGGCTCGGCCGCTCCACTTCCCCTCTACACATCGCCATCCTTGCCCAACATCACGCTGGGCCTGCCTGC
CACCGGCCCCTCTGCGGGCACGGCGGGCCAGCAGGACGCCGAGAGACTCACCCTTCCCGCCCTCCAGCAG
AGGCTCTCCCTTTTCCCCGGCACCCACCTCACTCCCTACCTGAGCACCTCGCCCTTGGAGCGGGACGGAG
GGGCAGCGCACAGCCCTCTTCTGCAGCACATGGTCTTACTGGAGCAGCCGCCGGCACAAGCACCCCTCGT
CACAGGCCTGGGAGCACTGCCCCTCCACGCACAGTCCTTGGTTGGTGCAGACCGGGTGTCCCCCTCCATC
CACAAGCTGCGGCAGCACCGCCCACTGGGGCGGACCCAGTCGGCCCCGCTGCCCCAGAACGCCCAGGCTC
TGCAGCACCTGGTCATCCAGCAGCAGCATCAGCAGTTTCTGGAGAAACACAAGCAGCAGTTCCAGCAGCA
GCAACTGCAGATGAACAAGATCATCCCCAAGCCAAGCGAGCCAGCCCGGCAGCCGGAGAGCCACCCGGAG
GAGACGGAGGAGGAGCTCCGTGAGCACCAGGCTCTGCTGGACGAGCCCTACCTGGACCGGCTGCCGGGGC
AGAAGGAGGCGCACGCACAGGCCGGCGTGCAGGTGAAGCAGGAGCCCATTGAGAGCGATGAGGAAGAGGC
AGAGCCCCCACGGGAGGTGGAGCCGGGCCAGCGCCAGCCCAGTGAGCAGGAGCTGCTCTTCAGACAGCAA
GCCCTCCTGCTGGAGCAGCAGCGGATCCACCAGCTGAGGAACTACCAGGCGTCCATGGAGGCCGCCGGCA
TCCCCGTGTCCTTCGGCGGCCACAGGCCTCTGTCCCGGGCGCAGTCCTCACCCGCGTCTGCCACCTTCCC
CGTGTCTGTGCAGGAGCCCCCCACCAAGCCGAGGTTCACGACAGGCCTCGTGTATGACACGCTGATGCTG
AAGCACCAGTGCACCTGCGGGAGTAGCAGCAGCCACCCCGAGCACGCCGGGAGGATCCAGAGCATCTGGT
CCCGCCTGCAGGAGACGGGCCTCCGGGGCAAATGCGAGTGCATCCGCGGACGCAAGGCCACCCTGGAGGA
GCTACAGACGGTGCACTCGGAAGCCCACACCCTCCTGTATGGCACGAACCCCCTCAACCGGCAGAAACTG
GACAGTAAGAAACTTCTAGGCTCGCTCGCCTCCGTGTTCGTCCGGCTCCCTTGCGGTGGTGTTGGGGTGG
ACAGTGACACCATATGGAACGAGGTGCACTCGGCGGGGGCAGCCCGCCTGGCTGTGGGCTGCGTGGTAGA
GCTGGTCTTCAAGGTGGCCACAGGGGAGCTGAAGAATGGCTTTGCTGTGGTCCGCCCCCCTGGACACCAT
GCGGAGGAGAGCACGCCCATGGGCTTTTGCTACTTCAACTCCGTGGCCGTGGCAGCCAAGCTTCTGCAGC
AGAGGTTGAGCGTGAGCAAGATCCTCATCGTGGACTGGGACGTGCACCATGGAAACGGGACCCAGCAGGC
TTTCTACAGCGACCCTAGCGTCCTGTACATGTCCCTCCACCGCTACGACGATGGGAACTTCTTCCCAGGC
AGCGGGGCTCCTGATGAGGTGGGCACAGGGCCCGGCGTGGGTTTCAACGTCAACATGGCTTTCACCGGCG
GCCTGGACCCCCCCATGGGAGACGCTGAGTACTTGGCGGCCTTCAGAACGGTGGTCATGCCGATCGCCAG
CGAGTTTGCCCCGGATGTGGTGCTGGTGTCATCAGGCTTCGATGCCGTGGAGGGCCACCCCACCCCTCTT
GGGGGCTACAACCTCTCCGCCAGATGCTTCGGGTACCTGACGAAGCAGCTGATGGGCCTGGCTGGCGGCC
GGATTGTCCTGGCCCTCGAGGGAGGCCACGACCTGACCGCCATTTGCGACGCCTCGGAAGCATGTGTTTC
TGCCTTGCTGGGAAACGAGCTTGATCCTCTCCCAGAAAAGGTTTTACAGCAAAGACCCAATGCAAACGCT
GTCCGTTCCATGGAGAAAGTCATGGAGATCCACAGCAAGTACTGGCGCTGCCTGCAGCGCACAACCTCCA
CAGCGGGGCGTTCTCTGATCGAGGCTCAGACTTGCGAGAACGAAGAAGCCGAGACGGTCACCGCCATGGC
CTCGCTGTCCGTGGGCGTGAAGCCCGCCGAAAAGAGACCAGATGAGGAGCCCATGGAAGAGGAGCCGCCC
CTGTAAGGTCCAGGTAAGTGTACCCAATTCGCCCTATAGTGAGTCGTATTACAATTCACTCGATCGCCCT
TCCCAACAGTTGCGCAGCCTGAATGGCGAATGGAGATCCAATTTTTAAGTGTATAATGTGTTAAACTACT
GATTCTAATTGTTTGTGTATTTTAGATTCACAGTCCCAAGGCTCATTTCAGGCCCCTCAGTCCTCACAGT
CTGTTCATGATCATAATCAGCCATACCACATTTGTAGAGGTTTTACTTGCTTTAAAAAACCTCCCACACC
TCCCCCTGAACCTGAAACATAAAATGAATGCAATTGTTGTTGTTAACTTGTTTATTGCAGCTTATAATGG
TTACAAATAAAGCAATAGCATCACAAATTTCACAAATAAAGCATTTTTTTCACTGCATTCTAGTTGTGGT
TTGTCCAAACTCATCAATGTATCTTAACGCGTAAATTGTAAGCGTTAATATTTTGTTAAAATTCGCGTTA
AATTTTTGTTAAATCAGCTCATTTTTTAACCAATAGGCCGAAATCGGCAAAATCCCTTATAAATCAAAAG
AATAGACCGAGATAGGGT
[37 nt withheld, positions 6879-6915]
AAAGAACGTGGACTCCAACGTCAAAGG
[49 nt withheld, positions 6943-6991]
T
[91 nt withheld, positions 6993-7083]
G
[124 nt withheld, positions 7085-7208]
CAGGTGGCACTTTTCGGGGAAATGTGCGCGGAACCCCTATTTGTTTATTTTTCTAAATACATTCAAATAT
GTATCCGCTCATGAGACAATAACCCTGATAAATGCTTCAATAATATTGAAAAAGGAAGAATCCTGAGGCC
ATAACTTCGTATAATGTATGCTATACGAAGTTATCTTCTGTGGAATGTGTGTCAGTTAGGGTGTGGAAAG
TCCCCAGGCTCCCCAGCAGGCAGAAGTATGCAAAGCATGCATCTCAATTAGTCAGCAACCAGGTGTGGAA
AGTCCCCAGGCTCCCCAGCAGGCAGAAGTATGCAAAGCATGCATCTCAATTAGTCAGCAACCATAGTCCC
GCCCCTAACTCCGCCCATCCCGCCCCTAACTCCGCCCAGTTCCGCCCATTCTCCGCCCCATGGCTGACTA
ATTTTTTTTATTTATGCAGAGGCCGAGGCCGCCTCTGCCTCTGAGCTATTCCAGAAGTAGTGAGGAGGCT
TTTTTGGAGGCCTAGGCTTTTGCAAAAAGCTCCCGGGAGCTTGTATATCCATTTTCGGATCTGATCAGCA
CGTGTTGACAATTAATCATCGGCATAGTATATCGGCATAGTATAATACGACAAGGTGAGGAACTAAACCA
TGGCCAAGTTGACCAGTGCCGTTCCGGTGCTCACCGCGCGCGACGTCGCCGGAGCGGTCGAGTTCTGGAC
CGACCGGCTCGGGTTCTCCCGGGACTTCGTGGAGGACGACTTCGCCGGTGTGGTCCGGGACGACGTGACC
CTGTTCATCAGCGCGGTCCAGGACCAGGTGGTGCCGGACAACACCCTGGCCTGGGTGTGGGTGCGCGGCC
TGGACGAGCTGTACGCCGAGTGGTCGGAGGTCGTGTCCACGAACTTCCGGGACGCCTCCGGGCCGGCCAT
GACCGAGATCGGCGAGCAGCCGTGGGGGCGGGAGTTCGCCCTGCGCGACCCGGCCGGCAACTGCGTGCAC
TTCGTGGCCGAGGAGCAGGACTGACACGTGCTACGAGATTTCGATTCCACCGCCGCCTTCTATGAAAGGT
TGGGCTTCGGAATCGTTTTCCGGGACGCCGGCTGGATGATCCTCCAGCGCGGGGATCTCATGCTGGAGTT
CTTCGCCCACCCCAACTTGTTTATTGCAGCTTATAATGGTTACAAATAAAGCAATAGCATCACAAATTTC
ACAAATAAAGCATTTTTTTCACTGCATTCTAGTTGTGGTTTGTCCAAACTCATCAATGTATCTTATCATG
TCTGAATTCGAGAATGGGCGGAACTGGGCGGAGTTAGGGGCGGGATGGGCGGAGTTAGGGGCGGGACTAT
GGTTGCTGACTAATTGAGATGCATGCTTTGCATACTTCTGCCTGCTGGGGAGCCTGGGGACTTTCCACAC
CTGGTTGCTGACTAATTGAGATGCATGCTTTGCATACTTCTGCCTGCTGGGGAGCCTGGGGACTTTCCAC
ACCCTAACTGACACACATTCCACAGATCAAGCTTATCGATACCGTCGACCTCGACCTCCACGGGGAGAGC
CTGAGCAAACTGGCCTCAGGCATTTGAGAAGCACACGGTCACACTGCTTCCGGTAGTCAATAAACCGGTA
AACCAGCAATAGACATAAGCGGCTATTTAACGACCCTGCCCTGAACCGACGACCGGGTCGAATTTGCTTT
CGAATTTCTGCCATTCATCCGCTTATTATCACTTATTCAGGCGTAGCAACCAGGCGTTTAAGGGCACCAA
TAACTGCCTTAAAAAAATTACGCCCCGCCCTGCCACTCATCGCAGTACTGTTGTAATTCATTAAGCATTC
TGCCGACATGGAAGCCATCACAAACGGCATGATGAACCTGAATCGCCAGCGGCATCAGCACCTTGTCGCC
TTGCGTATAATATTTGCCCATGGTGAAAACGGGGGCGAAGAAGTTGTCCATATTGGCCACGTTTAAATCA
AAACTGGTGAAACTCACCCAGGGATTGGCTGAGACGAAAAACATATTCTCAATAAACCCTTTAGGGAAAT
AGGCCAGGTTTTCACCGTAACACGCCACATCTTGCGAATATATGTGTAGAAACTGCCGGAAATCGTCGTG
GTATTCACTCCAGAGCGATGAAAACGTTTCAGTTTGCTCATGGAAAACGGTGTAACAAGGGTGAACACTA
TCCCATATCACCAGCTCACCGTCTTTCATTGCCATACGTAATTCCGGATGAGCATTCATCAGGCGGGCAA
GAATGTGAATAAAGGCCGGATAAAACTTGTGCTTATTTTTCTTTACGGTCTTTAAAAAGGCCGTAATATC
CAGCTGAACGGTCTGGTTATAGGTACATTGAGCAACTGACTGAAATGCCTCAAAATGTTCTTTACGATGC
CATTGGGATATATCAACGGTGGTATATCCAGTGATTTTTTTCTCCATTTTAGCTTCCTTAGCTCCTGAAA
ATCTCGACAACTCAAAAAATACGCCCGGTAGTGATCTTATTTCATTATGGTGAAAGTTGGAACCTCTTAC
GTGCCGATCAACGTCTCATTTTCGCCAAAAGTTGGCCCAGGGCTTCCCGGTATCAACAGGGACACCAGGA
TTTATTTATTCTGCGAAGTGATCTTCCGTCACTCGAGGGGGGGCCGGGCCATAACTTCGTATAATGTATG
CTATACGAAGTTATTTATCCATGGGCCCCCCCTCGACATGAGTAAACTTGGTCTGACAGTTACCAATGCT
TAATCAGTGAGGCACCTATCTCAGCGATCTGTCTATTTCGTTCATCCATAGTTGCCTGACTCCCCGTCGT
GTAGATAACTACGATACGGGAGGGCTTACCATCTGGCCCCAGTGCTGCAATGATACCGCGAGACCCACGC
TCACCGGCTCCAGATTTATCAGCAATAAACCAGCCAGCCGGAAGGGCCGAGCGCAGAAGTGGTCCTGCAA
CTTTATCCGCCTCCATCCAGTCTATTAATTGTTGCCGGGAAGCTAGAGTAAGTAGTTCGCCAGTTAATAG
TTTGCGCAACGTTGTTGCCATTGCTACAGGCATCGTGGTGTCACGCTCGTCGTTTGGTATGGCTTCATTC
AGCTCCGGTTCCCAACGATCAAGGCGAGTTACATGATCCCCCATGTTGTGCAAAAAAGCGGTTAGCTCCT
TCGGTCCTCCGATCGTTGTCAGAAGTAAGTTGGCCGCAGTGTTATCACTCATGGTTATGGCAGCACTGCA
TAATTCTCTTACTGTCATGCCATCCGTAAGATGCTTTTCTGTGACTGGTGAGTACTCAACCAAGTCATTC
TGAGAATAGTGTATGCGGCGACCGAGTTGCTCTTGCCCGGCGTCAATACGGGATAATACCGCGCCACATA
GCAGAACTTTAAAAGTGCTCATCATTGGAAAACGTTCTTCGGGGCGAAAACTCTCAAGGATCTTACCGCT
GTTGAGATCCAGTTCGATGTAACCCACTCGTGCACCCAACTGATCTTCAGCATCTTTTACTTTCACCAGC
GTTTCTGGGTGAGCAAAAACAGGAAGGCAAAATGCCGCAAAAAAGGGAATAAGGGCGACACGGAAATGTT
GAATACTCATACTCTTCCTCAGGTTACTCATATATACTTTAGATTGATTTAAAACTTCATTTTTAATTTA
AAAGGATCTAGGTGAAGATCCTTTTTGATAATCTCATGACCAAAATCCCTTAACGTGAGTTTTCGTTCCA
CTGAGCGTCAGACCCCGTAGAAAAGATCAAAGGATCTTCTTGAGATCCTTTTTTTCTGCGCGTAATCTGC
TGCTTGCAAACAAAAAAACCACCGCTACCAGCGGTGGTTTGTTTGCCGGATCAAGAGCTACCAACTCTTT
TTCCGAAGGTAACTGGCTTCAGCAGAGCGCAGATACCAAATACTGTCCTTCTAGTGTAGCCGTAGTTAGG
CCACCACTTCAAGAACTCTGTAGCACCGCCTACATACCTCGCTCTGCTAATCCTGTTACCAGTGGCTGCT
GCCAGTGGCGATAAGTCGTGTCTTACCGGGTTGGACTCAAGACGATAGTTACCGGATAAGGCGCAGCGGT
CGGGCTGAACGGGGGGTTCGTGCACACAGCCCAGCTTGGAGCGAACGACCTACACCGAACTGAGATACCT
ACAGCGTGAGCTATGAGAAAGCGCCACGCTTCCCGAAGGGAGAAAGGCGGACAGGTATCCGGTAAGCGGC
AGGGTCGGAACAGGAGAGCGCACGAGGGAGCTTCCAGGGGGAAACGCCTGGTATCTTTATAGTCCTGTCG
GGTTTCGCCACCTCTGACTTGAGCGTCGATTTTTGTGATGCTCGTCAGGGGGGCGGAGCCTATGGAAAAA
CGCCAGCAACGCGGCCTTTTTACGGTTCCTGGCCTTTTGCTGGCCTTTTGCTCACATGTTCTTTCCTGCG
TTATCCCCTGATTCTGTGGATAACCGTATTACCGCC
