>Addgene plasmid #78353 | pEx1-pEF-H2B-mCherry-T2A-rTetR-HDAC4-Zeo | addgene partial sequence | sequence record 150014 | T3 5'-GCAATTAACCCTCACTAAAGG-3'
GCCCGGGCGGATCCGCCACCATGCCAGAGCCAGCGAAGTCTGCTCCCGCCCCGAAAAAGGGCTCCAAGAA
GGCGGTGACTAAGGCGCAGAAGAAAGGCGGCAAGAAGCGCAAGCGCAGCCGCAAGGAGAGCTATTCCATC
TATGTGTACAAGGTTCTGAAGCAGGTCCACCCTGACACCGGCATTTCGTCCAAGGCCATGGGCATCATGA
ATTCGTTTGTGAACGACATTTTCGAGCGCATCGCAGGTGAGGCTTCCCGCCTGGCGCATTACAACAAGCG
CTCGACCATCACCTCCAGGGAGATCCAGACGGCCGTGCGCCTGCTGCTGCCTGGGGAGTTGGCCAAGCAC
GCCGTGTCCGAGGGTACTAAGGCCATCACCAAGTACACCAGCGCTAAGCCTAGGATGGTGAGCAAGGGCG
AGGAGGATAACATGGCCATCATCAAGGAGTTCATGCGCTTCAAGGTGCACATGGAGGGCTCCGTGAACGG
CCACGAGTTCGAGATCGAGGGCGAGGGCGAGGGCCGCCCCTACGAGGGCACCCAGACCGCCAAGCTGAAG
GTGACCAAGGGTGGCCCCCTGCCCTTCGCCTGGGACATCCTGTCCCCTCAGTTCATGTACGGCTCCAAGG
CCTACGTGAAGCACCCCGCCGACATTCCCGACTACTTGAAGCTGTCCTTCCCCGAGGGCTTCAAGTGGGA
GCGCGTGATGAACTTCGAGGACGGCGGCGTGGTGACCGTGA
