>Addgene plasmid #78353 | pEx1-pEF-H2B-mCherry-T2A-rTetR-HDAC4-Zeo | addgene partial sequence | sequence record 150016 | SV40-splice-R2 5'-CACAAACAATTAGAATCAGTAG-3'
AAATTGGATCTCCATTCGCCATTCAGGCTGCGCAACTGTTGGGAAGGGCGATCGAGTGAATTGTAATACG
ACTCACTATAGGGCGAATTGGGTACACTTACCTGGACCTTACAGGGGCGGCTCCTCTTCCATGGGCTCCT
CATCTGGTCTCTTTTCGGCGGGCTTCACGCCCACGGACAGCGAGGCCATGGCGGTGACCGTCTCGGCTTC
TTCGTTCTCGCAAGTCTGAGCCTCGATCAGAGAACGCCCCGCTGTGGAGGTTGTGCGCTGCAGGCAGCGC
CAGTACTTGCTGTGGATCTCCATGACTTTCTCCATGGAACGGACAGCGTTTGCATTGGGTCTTTGCTGTA
AAACCTTTTCTGGGAGAGGATCAAGCTCGTTTCCCAGCAAGGCAGAAACACATGCTTCCGAGGCGTCGCA
AATGGCGGTCAGGTCGTGGCCTCCCTCGAGGGCCAGGACAATCCGGCCGCCAGCCAGGCCCATCAGCTGC
TTCGTCAGGTACCCGAAGCATCTGGCGGAGAGGTTGTAGCCCCCAAGAGGGGTGGGGTGGCCCTCCACGG
CATCGAAGCCTGATGACACCAGCACCACATCCGGGGCAAACTCGCTGGCGATCGGCATGACCACCGTTCT
GAAGGCCGCCAAGTACTCAGCGTCTCCCATGGGGGGGTCCAGGCCGCCGGTGAAAGCCATGTTGACGTTG
AAACCCACGCCGGGCCCTGTGCCCACCTCATCAGGAGCCCCGCTGCCTGGG
