>Addgene plasmid #78353 | pEx1-pEF-H2B-mCherry-T2A-rTetR-HDAC4-Zeo | addgene partial sequence | sequence record 151972 | SV40pro-F 5'-TATTTATGCAGAGGCCGAGG-3'
GTGAGGAGGCTTTTTTGGAGGCCTAGGCTTTTGCAAAAAGCTCCCGGGAGCTTGTATATCCATTTTCGGA
TCTGATCAGCACGTGTTGACAATTAATCATCGGCATAGTATATCGGCATAGTATAATACGACAAGGTGAG
GAACTAAACCATGGCCAAGTTGACCAGTGCCGTTCCGGTGCTCACCGCGCGCGACGTCGCCGGAGCGGTC
GAGTTCTGGACCGACCGGCTCGGGTTCTCCCGGGACTTCGTGGAGGACGACTTCGCCGGTGTGGTCCGGG
ACGACGTGACCCTGTTCATCAGCGCGGTCCAGGACCAGGTGGTGCCGGACAACACCCTGGCCTGGGTGTG
GGTGCGCGGCCTGGACGAGCTGTACGCCGAGTGGTCGGAGGTCGTGTCCACGAACTTCCGGGACGCCTCC
GGGCCGGCCATGACCGAGATCGGCGAGCAGCCGTGGGGGCGGGAGTTCGCCCTGCGCGACCCGGCCGGCA
ACTGCGTGCACTTCGTGGCCGAGGAGCAGGACTGACACGTGCTACGAGATTTCGATTCCACCGCCGCCTT
CTATGAAAGGTTGGGCTTCGGAATCGTTTTCCGGGACGCCGGCTGGATGATCCTCCAGCGCGGGGATCTC
ATGCTGGAGTTCTTCGCCCACCCCAACTTGTTTATTGCAGCTTATAATGGTTACAAATAAAGCAATAGCA
TCACAAATTTCACAAATAAAGCATTTTTTTCACTGCATTCTAGTTGTGGTTTGTCCAAACTCATCAATGT
ATCTTATCATGTCTGAATT
